Addgene plasmid #139914: pBEL1810
Purpose: Expression plasmid for LetB mutant L358N
Depositing lab: Gira Bhabha & Damian Ekiert. Depositing organization: NYU Grossman School of Medicine. Publication: LetB Structure Reveals a Tunnel for Lipid Transport across the Bacterial Envelope. Isom GL, Coudray N, MacRae MR, McManus CT, Ekiert DC, Bhabha G. Cell. 2020 Apr 30;181(3):653-664.e19. doi: 10.1016/j.cell.2020.03.030. PubMed 32359438.
Backbone
  Vector backbone: pET21a
  Vector type: Bacterial Expression
Growth in bacteria
  Bacterial resistance: Ampicillin, 100 μg/mL
  Growth temperature: 37°C
  Growth strain: DH5alpha
  Copy number: High Copy
Gene/Insert
  Gene/Insert name: LetB
  Species: E. coli
  Mutation: LetB(43-877; L358N)-6xHis
  Cloning method: Gibson Cloning
Terms and licenses: Academic/Nonprofit Terms; Industry Terms: Not Available to Industry
Depositor comments: Please visit https://www.biorxiv.org/content/10.1101/748145v1 for bioRxiv preprint.
How to cite: pBEL1810 was a gift from Gira Bhabha & Damian Ekiert (Addgene plasmid # 139914 ; http://n2t.net/addgene:139914 ; RRID:Addgene_139914)
