[The description below was written by a language model from this plasmid's Addgene catalogue record and pLannotate feature annotations shown in this document.]
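Description:
pBEL1810 is a bacterial expression plasmid built on the pET21a backbone for producing a point mutant of the Escherichia coli protein LetB (annotated in the feature table under its older name, yebT). It is propagated in E. coli through a ColE1/pMB1-type origin accompanied by the pBR322 bom and rop elements. The catalogue lists it as high copy, although Rop normally moderates copy number. Selection is with ampicillin via the β-lactamase gene and its own promoter. An f1 origin is also present, which permits single-stranded DNA production. The feature table additionally picks up short tetracycline-resistance fragments, a loxP site and a small multiple-cloning-site fragment. These appear to be backbone remnants, and the record assigns them no function.

The insert encodes LetB residues 43–877 carrying the L358N substitution, with a C-terminal 6xHis tag according to the catalogue entry; the tag itself is not separately annotated in the feature table. The insert was assembled by Gibson cloning. The coding sequence sits downstream of a T7 promoter with an adjacent lac operator and upstream of the T7 terminator, and the plasmid carries lacI with its promoter. Transcription therefore depends on T7 RNA polymerase supplied by the host strain, is repressed by the lac repressor, and is induced with IPTG. A short fragment annotated as a T7 gene 10-derived solubility tag lies between the insert and the terminator and is probably a sequence match within the vector rather than a functional fusion.

LetB is described in the annotation as part of a transport pathway that contributes to membrane integrity and may span the periplasm. The associated publication concerns its structure as a tunnel for lipid transport across the bacterial envelope. The stated purpose is simply expression of the L358N mutant, and the His tag would allow affinity purification of the protein.
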