Features (pLannotate 1.2.2; 19 found; start..end, strand, type, name):
    602..679     -  promoter       lacI promoter: lacI
    687..966     -  CDS            TcR (fragment): tetracycline efflux protein; tet; confers resistance to tetracycline
    988..1006    +  promoter       T7 promoter: promoter for bacteriophage T7 RNA polymerase
   1007..1031    +  protein_bind   lac operator: The lac repressor binds to the lac operator to inhibit transcription in E. coli. This inhibition can be relieved by adding lactose or isopropyl-β-D-thiogalactopyranoside (IPTG). lac repressor encoded by lacI
   1088..3592    +  CDS            yebT: YEBT_ECOLI - Experimental evidence at protein level: Swiss-Prot protein existence level 1. Component of a transport pathway that contributes to membrane integrity (PubMed:27795327). May directly span the intermembrane space, facilitating the transport of substrates across the periplasm (Probable). From Escherichia coli (strain K12).
   3642..3691    +  CDS            SET1 (fragment): solubility-enhancement tag derived from T7 phage gene 10B
   3699..3746    +  terminator     T7 terminator: transcription terminator for bacteriophage T7 RNA polymerase
   3783..4211    +  rep_origin     f1 ori (sequence partly withheld): f1 bacteriophage origin of replication; arrow indicates direction of (+) strand synthesis
   4313..4346    +  protein_bind   loxP: Cre-mediated recombination occurs in the 8-bp core sequence (GCATACAT). Cre recombinase
   4376..4394    +  misc_feature   MCS (fragment): pBluescript multiple cloning site
   4425..4529    +  promoter       AmpR promoter: bla
   4530..5390    +  CDS            AmpR: β-lactamase; bla; confers resistance to ampicillin, carbenicillin, and related antibiotics
   5561..6149    +  rep_origin     ori: high-copy-number ColE1/pMB1/pBR322/pUC origin of replication
   6335..6474    -  misc_feature   bom: basis of mobility region from pBR322
   6576..6767    -  CDS            rop: Rop protein, which maintains plasmids at low copy number; rop
   6784..7164    +  CDS            YPB1_ECOLX: Protein predicted: Swiss-Prot protein existence level 4. From Escherichia coli.
   7236..7527    -  CDS            TcR (fragment): tetracycline efflux protein; tet; confers resistance to tetracycline
   7542..7563    -  protein_bind   CAP binding site: CAP binding activates transcription in the presence of cAMP. E. coli catabolite activator protein
   7576..601     -  CDS            lacI (across the origin): lac repressor; lacI; The lac repressor binds to the lac operator to inhibit transcription in E. coli. This inhibition can be relieved by adding lactose or isopropyl-β-D-thiogalactopyranoside (IPTG).
>Addgene plasmid #139914 | pBEL1810 | addgene full sequence | sequence record 309805 | Addgene NGS Result
AGCCAGCCAGACGCAGACGCGCCGAGACAGAACTTAATGGGCCCGCTAACAGCGCGATTTGCTGGTGACC
CAATGCGACCAGATGCTCCACGCCCAGTCGCGTACCGTCTTCATGGGAGAAAATAATACTGTTGATGGGT
GTCTGGTCAGAGACATCAAGAAATAACGCCGGAACATTAGTGCAGGCAGCTTCCACAGCAATGGCATCCT
GGTCATCCAGCGGATAGTTAATGATCAGCCCACTGACGCGTTGCGCGAGAAGATTGTGCACCGCCGCTTT
ACAGGCTTCGACGCCGCTTCGTTCTACCATCGACACCACCACGCTGGCACCCAGTTGATCGGCGCGAGAT
TTAATCGCCGCGACAATTTGCGACGGCGCGTGCAGGGCCAGACTGGAGGTGGCAACGCCAATCAGCAACG
ACTGTTTGCCCGCCAGTTGTTGTGCCACGCGGTTGGGAATGTAATTCAGCTCCGCCATCGCCGCTTCCAC
TTTTTCCCGCGTTTTCGCAGAAACGTGGCTGGCCTGGTTCACCACGCGGGAAACGGTCTGATAAGAGACA
CCGGCATACTCTGCGACATCGTATAACGTTACTGGTTTCACATTCACCACCCTGAATTGACTCTCTTCCG
GGCGCTATCATGCCATACCGCGAAAGGTTTTGCGCCATTCGATGGTGTCCGGGATCTCGACGCTCTCCCT
TATGCGACTCCTGCATTAGGAAGCAGCCCAGTAGTAGGTTGAGGCCGTTGAGCACCGCCGCCGCAAGGAA
TGGTGCATGCAAGGAGATGGCGCCCAACAGTCCCCCGGCCACGGGGCCTGCCACCATACCCACGCCGAAA
CAAGCGCTCATGAGCCCGAAGTGGCGAGCCCGATCTTCCCCATCGGTGATGTCGGCGATATAGGCGCCAG
CAACCGCACCTGTGGCGCCGGTGATGCCGGCCACGATGCGTCCGGCGTAGAGGATCGAGATCTCGATCCC
GCGAAATTAATACGACTCACTATAGGGGAATTGTGAGCGGATAACAATTCCCCTCTAGAAATAATTTTGT
TTAACTTTGGCCCAGGCGGCCAGGAGGGTCTCACATGCAGGACCGGGGTAATACCGTCACCATCGACTTT
ATGTCGGCGGATGGTATTGTTCCAGGCCGTACGCCTGTTCGTTATCAGGGCGTTGAAGTCGGAACAGTGC
AGGATATCAGCCTCAGCGACGATCTTCGTAAGATTGAAGTCAAGGTCAGCATCAAGTCCGATATGAAAGA
TGCGCTGCGCGAAGAGACTCAGTTCTGGCTGGTGACGCCAAAAGCATCGTTGGCAGGTGTCTCCGGGCTG
GACGCCCTCGTCGGTGGGAACTATATCGGCATGATGCCGGGTAAAGGTAAAGAGCAGGATCACTTTGTCG
CACTCGATACCCAACCGAAATATCGGCTGGACAATGGCGATCTGATGATCCACCTGCAAGCCCCCGATCT
CGGTTCGCTGAACAGCGGTTCATTGGTCTATTTCCGCAAGATCCCGGTGGGAAAAGTCTACGACTATGCC
ATCAATCCCAACAAGCAAGGCGTGGTGATTGATGTCCTGATCGAGCGGCGTTTTACCGATCTGGTGAAAA
AAGGTAGCCGTTTCTGGAACGTTTCCGGCGTTGATGCCAACGTCAGTATCAGTGGCGCGAAGGTGAAACT
GGAAAGCCTGGCGGCACTGGTTAACGGTGCGATTGCCTTCGATTCACCAGAAGAGTCGAAACCTGCCGAG
GCGGAAGATACCTTTGGTCTGTATGAAGATCTGGCCCACAGCCAGCGTGGCGTAATAATAAAACTGGAAC
TGCCGAGTGGGGCCGGATTAACCGCCGACTCGACGCCGTTAATGTATCAGGGGCTGGAAGTCGGACAGCT
GACTAAACTGGATTTAAATCCTGGTGGTAAAGTCACAGGGGAAATGACCGTTGATCCCAGCGTCGTTACC
CTGCTTCGTGAAAATACCCGCATCGAATTACGCAACCCGAAATTATCCCTTAGCGATGCTAATCTCAGCG
CCAACCTGACCGGCAAAACCTTCGAGCTGGTGCCCGGCGATGGCGAGCCACGCAAAGAGTTCGTTGTTGT
GCCAGGCGAAAAAGCACTGCTGCATGAACCTGATGTTCTGACGCTGACCCTGACCGCGCCGGAAAGTTAC
GGTATTGATGCGGGTCAGCCGCTCATTCTTCACGGCGTGCAGGTAGGCCAGGTTATCGATCGTAAACTCA
CCAGCAAAGGCGTCACCTTTACCGTCGCCATCGAGCCTCAGCATCGCGAACTGGTAAAAGGCGATAGCAA
ATTTGTCGTCAACAGCCGTGTCGATGTGAAGGTGGGGCTGGATGGCGTTGAGTTTCTCGGTGCCAGCGCC
TCAGAATGGATCAATGGCGGGATACGTATTCTGCCGGGCGATAAAGGTGAGATGAAAGCCAGCTATCCAC
TGTATGCCAATTTGGAAAAAGCGCTGGAGAACAGCCTTAGCGATTTACCCACCACAACCGTGAGTTTGAG
TGCAGAGACGCTGCCGGATGTGCAGGCAGGATCGGTAGTGCTGTACCGTAAATTTGAAGTTGGTGAAGTG
ATTACCGTGCGTCCGCGAGCTAACGCGTTTGATATCGATCTGCATATTAAGCCGGAGTATCGCAACCTTC
TGACCAGCAATAGCGTGTTCTGGGCAGAAGGCGGGGCGAAAGTTCAGCTGAATGGTAGTGGTCTGACCGT
ACAGGCATCCCCGCTCTCCAGAGCATTAAAGGGAGCCATTAGCTTCGACAACCTCAGCGGTGCCAGCGCC
AGTCAGCGTAAAGGCGATAAGCGTATTCTGTATGCTTCCGAAACAGCGGCCCGTGCGGTTGGCGGGCAGA
TTACGCTTCACGCTTTCGATGCCGGAAAACTGGCGGTCGGGATGCCAATTCGCTATCTCGGTATTGATAT
CGGGCAAATCCAGACGCTGGATCTGATTACCGCACGCAATGAAGTACAGGCAAAGGCGGTACTTTACCCG
GAATATGTCCAGACCTTTGCTCGCGGTGGTACGCGCTTCTCAGTGGTCACACCGCAAATTTCGGCAGCTG
GCGTTGAGCATCTTGATACTATCCTCCAGCCGTATATCAACGTCGAACCAGGCCGGGGCAATCCTCGCCG
CGACTTTGAATTACAAGAGGCCACCATTACTGATTCGCGTTACCTGGATGGCTTAAGCATTATTGTTGAA
GCGCCGGAAGCCGGTTCGTTAGGCATCGGTACGCCTGTGCTGTTCCGTGGTCTGGAAGTCGGTACGGTTA
CAGGAATGACGCTGGGGACATTGTCAGATCGCGTGATGATTGCGATGCGCATCAGTAAACGCTATCAACA
CCTGGTGCGTAACAATTCCGTCTTCTGGTTGGCATCGGGTTACAGTCTGGACTTTGGTCTGACGGGCGGC
GTAGTGAAAACCGGCACCTTTAACCAGTTTATCCGTGGCGGCATCGCCTTCGCCACGCCTCCGGGTACGC
CACTGGCACCGAAAGCCCAGGAAGGCAAACACTTCCTGTTGCAGGAAAGTGAACCGAAAGAGTGGCGTGA
ATGGGGAACTGCGCTTCCCAAAGGCGAGACCCATCACCACCATCACCATTAAGGCCAGGCCGGCCGATCC
GGCTGCTAACAAAGCCCGAAAGGAAGCTGAGTTGGCTGCTGCCACCGCTGAGCAATAACTAGCATAACCC
CTTGGGGCCTCTAAACGGGTCTTGAGGGGTTTTTTGCTGAAAGGAGGAACTATATCCGGATTGGCGAATG
GG
[124 nt withheld, positions 3783-3906]
C
[91 nt withheld, positions 3908-3998]
A
[49 nt withheld, positions 4000-4048]
CCTTTGACGTTGGAGTCCACGTTCTTT
[37 nt withheld, positions 4076-4112]
ACCCTATCTCGGTCTATTCTTTTGATTTATAAGGGATTTTGCCGATTTCGGCCTATTGGTTAAAAAATGA
GCTGATTTAACAAAAATTTAACGCGAATTTTAACAAAATATTAACGCTTACAATTTAGGTGGCACTTTTC
GGGGAACGACGACCTGCAGCCAAGCTAGCTTGGCTGGACGTAAACTCCTCTTCAGACCTAATAACTTCGT
ATAGCATACATTATACGAAGTTATATTAAGGGTTATTGAATATGATCGGAATTGGGCTGCAGGAATTCGA
TAGCTTGGCTGCAGGTCGACCTCGAGGATGTGCGCGGAACCCCTATTTGTTTATTTTTCTAAATACATTC
AAATATGTATCCGCTCATGAGACAATAACCCTGATAAATGCTTCAATAATATTGAAAAAGGAAGAGTATG
AGTATTCAACATTTCCGTGTCGCCCTTATTCCCTTTTTTGCGGCATTTTGCCTTCCTGTTTTTGCTCACC
CAGAAACGCTGGTGAAAGTAAAAGATGCTGAAGATCAGTTGGGTGCACGAGTGGGTTACATCGAACTGGA
TCTCAACAGCGGTAAGATCCTTGAGAGTTTTCGCCCCGAAGAACGTTTTCCAATGATGAGCACTTTTAAA
GTTCTGCTATGTGGCGCGGTATTATCCCGTATTGACGCCGGGCAAGAGCAACTCGGTCGCCGCATACACT
ATTCTCAGAATGACTTGGTTGAGTACTCACCAGTCACAGAAAAGCATCTTACGGATGGCATGACAGTAAG
AGAATTATGCAGTGCTGCCATAACCATGAGTGATAACACTGCGGCCAACTTACTTCTGACAACGATCGGA
GGACCGAAGGAGCTAACCGCTTTTTTGCACAACATGGGGGATCATGTAACTCGCCTTGATCGTTGGGAAC
CGGAGCTGAATGAAGCCATACCAAACGACGAGCGTGACACCACGATGCCTGCAGCAATGGCAACAACGTT
GCGCAAACTATTAACTGGCGAACTACTTACTCTAGCTTCCCGGCAACAATTAATAGACTGGATGGAGGCG
GATAAAGTTGCAGGACCACTTCTGCGCTCGGCCCTTCCGGCTGGCTGGTTTATTGCTGATAAATCTGGAG
CCGGTGAGCGTGGCTCTCGCGGTATCATTGCAGCACTGGGGCCAGATGGTAAGCCCTCCCGTATCGTAGT
TATCTACACGACGGGGAGTCAGGCAACTATGGATGAACGAAATAGACAGATCGCTGAGATAGGTGCCTCA
CTGATTAAGCATTGGTAACTGTCAGACCAAGTTTACTCATATATACTTTAGATTGATTTAAAACTTCATT
TTTAATTTAAAAGGATCTAGGTGAAGATCCTTTTTGATAATCTCATGACCAAAATCCCTTAACGTGAGTT
TTCGTTCCACTGAGCGTCAGACCCCGTAGAAAAGATCAAAGGATCTTCTTGAGATCCTTTTTTTCTGCGC
GTAATCTGCTGCTTGCAAACAAAAAAACCACCGCTACCAGCGGTGGTTTGTTTGCCGGATCAAGAGCTAC
CAACTCTTTTTCCGAAGGTAACTGGCTTCAGCAGAGCGCAGATACCAAATACTGTCCTTCTAGTGTAGCC
GTAGTTAGGCCACCACTTCAAGAACTCTGTAGCACCGCCTACATACCTCGCTCTGCTAATCCTGTTACCA
GTGGCTGCTGCCAGTGGCGATAAGTCGTGTCTTACCGGGTTGGACTCAAGACGATAGTTACCGGATAAGG
CGCAGCGGTCGGGCTGAACGGGGGGTTCGTGCACACAGCCCAGCTTGGAGCGAACGACCTACACCGAACT
GAGATACCTACAGCGTGAGCTATGAGAAAGCGCCACGCTTCCCGAAGGGAGAAAGGCGGACAGGTATCCG
GTAAGCGGCAGGGTCGGAACAGGAGAGCGCACGAGGGAGCTTCCAGGGGGAAACGCCTGGTATCTTTATA
GTCCTGTCGGGTTTCGCCACCTCTGACTTGAGCGTCGATTTTTGTGATGCTCGTCAGGGGGGCGGAGCCT
ATGGAAAAACGCCAGCAACGCGGCCTTTTTACGGTTCCTGGCCTTTTGCTGGCCTTTTGCTCACATGTTC
TTTCCTGCGTTATCCCCTGATTCTGTGGATAACCGTATTACCGCCTTTGAGTGAGCTGATACCGCTCGCC
GCAGCCGAACGACCGAGCGCAGCGAGTCAGTGAGCGAGGAAGCGGAAGAGCGCCTGATGCGGTATTTTCT
CCTTACGCATCTGTGCGGTATTTCACACCGCAATGGTGCACTCTCAGTACAATCTGCTCTGATGCCGCAT
AGTTAAGCCAGTATACACTCCGCTATCGCTACGTGACTGGGTCATGGCTGCGCCCCGACACCCGCCAACA
CCCGCTGACGCGCCCTGACGGGCTTGTCTGCTCCCGGCATCCGCTTACAGACAAGCTGTGACCGTCTCCG
GGAGCTGCATGTGTCAGAGGTTTTCACCGTCATCACCGAAACGCGCGAGGCAGCTGCGGTAAAGCTCATC
AGCGTGGTCGTGAAGCGATTCACAGATGTCTGCCTGTTCATCCGCGTCCAGCTCGTTGAGTTTCTCCAGA
AGCGTTAATGTCTGGCTTCTGATAAAGCGGGCCATGTTAAGGGCGGTTTTTTCCTGTTTGGTCACTGATG
CCTCCGTGTAAGGGGGATTTCTGTTCATGGGGGTAATGATACCGATGAAACGAGAGAGGATGCTCACGAT
ACGGGTTACTGATGATGAACATGCCCGGTTACTGGAACGTTGTGAGGGTAAACAACTGGCGGTATGGATG
CGGCGGGACCAGAGAAAAATCACTCAGGGTCAATGCCAGCGCTTCGTTAATACAGATGTAGGTGTTCCAC
AGGGTAGCCAGCAGCATCCTGCGATGCAGATCCGGAACATAATGGTGCAGGGCGCTGACTTCCGCGTTTC
CAGACTTTACGAAACACGGAAACCGAAGACCATTCATGTTGTTGCTCAGGTCGCAGACGTTTTGCAGCAG
CAGTCGCTTCACGTTCGCTCGCGTATCGGTGATTCATTCTGCTAACCAGTAAGGCAACCCCGCCAGCCTA
GCCGGGTCCTCAACGACAGGAGCACGATCATGCGCACCCGTGGGGCCGCCATGCCGGCGATAATGGCCTG
CTTCTCGCCGAAACGTTTGGTGGCGGGACCAGTGACGAAGGCTTGAGCGAGGGCGTGCAAGATTCCGAAT
ACCGCAAGCGACAGGCCGATCATCGTCGCGCTCCAGCGAAAGCGGTCCTCGCCGAAAATGACCCAGAGCG
CTGCCGGCACCTGTCCTACGAGTTGCATGATAAAGAAGACAGTCATAAGTGCGGCGACGATAGTCATGCC
CCGCGCCCACCGGAAGGAGCTGACTGGGTTGAAGGCTCTCAAGGGCATCGGTCGAGATCCCGGTGCCTAA
TGAGTGAGCTAACTTACATTAATTGCGTTGCGCTCACTGCCCGCTTTCCAGTCGGGAAACCTGTCGTGCC
AGCTGCATTAATGAATCGGCCAACGCGCGGGGAGAGGCGGTTTGCGTATTGGGCGCCAGGGTGGTTTTTC
TTTTCACCAGTGAGACGGGCAACAGCTGATTGCCCTTCACCGCCTGGCCCTGAGAGAGTTGCAGCAAGCG
GTCCACGCTGGTTTGCCCCAGCAGGCGAAAATCCTGTTTGATGGTGGTTAACGGCGGGATATAACATGAG
CTGTCTTCGGTATCGTCGTATCCCACTACCGAGATATCCGCACCAACGCGCAGCCCGGACTCGGTAATGG
CGCGCATTGCGCCCAGCGCCATCTGATCGTTGGCAACCAGCATCGCAGTGGGAACGATGCCCTCATTCAG
CATTTGCATGGTTTGTTGAAAACCGGACATGGCACTCCAGTCGCCTTCCCGTTCCGCTATCGGCTGAATT
TGATTGCGAGTGAGATATTTATGCC
